Addgene plasmid #173024: EZ-L545
Purpose: Encodes OptoEXP2 circuit
Depositing lab: Jose Avalos. Depositing organization: Princeton University. Publication: Optogenetic Amplification Circuits for Light-Induced Metabolic Control. Zhao EM, Lalwani MA, Chen JM, Orillac P, Toettcher JE, Avalos JL. ACS Synth Biol. 2021 May 21;10(5):1143-1154. doi: 10.1021/acssynbio.0c00642. Epub 2021 Apr 9. PubMed 33835777.
Backbone
  Vector backbone: pUC
  Vector type: Yeast Expression
  Selectable markers: HIS3
Growth in bacteria
  Bacterial resistance: Ampicillin, 100 μg/mL
  Growth temperature: 37°C
  Growth strain: DH5alpha
  Copy number: High Copy
Gene/Insert
  Gene/Insert name: VP16-EL222
  Species: Erythrobacter litoralis
  Insert size (bp): 900
  Tag / fusion protein: SV40 NLS (N terminal on insert)
Resource information
  A portion of this plasmid was derived from a plasmid made by: Kevin Gardner and Laura Motta-Mena
Terms and licenses: Academic/Nonprofit Terms; Industry Terms: Not Available to Industry
How to cite: EZ-L545 was a gift from Jose Avalos (Addgene plasmid # 173024 ; http://n2t.net/addgene:173024 ; RRID:Addgene_173024)
