[The description below was written by a language model from this plasmid's Addgene catalogue record and pLannotate feature annotations shown in this document.]
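Description:
EZ-L545 is a yeast expression plasmid on a pUC-type backbone that encodes the OptoEXP2 optogenetic circuit for light-induced gene expression in Saccharomyces cerevisiae. In E. coli it is maintained at high copy through the ColE1/pUC origin and selected with ampicillin (AmpR). An f1 origin and remnants of a lacZα/lac promoter cloning region with flanking T7 and T3 promoters are also present. Selection in yeast relies on HIS3, which is annotated with its own promoter. No yeast replication origin (2μ or CEN/ARS) appears in the feature table. Fragments of genes neighbouring the HIS3 locus (DED1, MRM1/PET56) flank the marker and cassette, which suggests an integrating design aimed at that locus, although the record does not state this.

The payload has two parts, both on the minus strand. In the first, the constitutive TEF1 promoter drives VP16-EL222, terminated by the CYC1 terminator. This fusion joins the herpes simplex virus VP16 activation domain to EL222, the light-responsive LOV/helix-turn-helix protein of Erythrobacter litoralis, and the catalogue entry lists an N-terminal SV40 nuclear localisation signal. Under blue light, EL222 forms a flavin–protein adduct that frees its DNA-binding domain, so the fusion binds its target sites and activates transcription, whereas in the dark it is inactive. In the second part, a minimal TATA-box promoter with low basal activity lies upstream of an Aequorea victoria-derived fluorescent protein coding sequence (annotated as sg12, spanning the sequence origin) followed by the ADH1 terminator. This is consistent with a reporter of light-dependent output, though EL222-binding sites are not annotated and the record does not name the light-responsive promoter. The plasmid comes from work on optogenetic amplification circuits for light-controlled metabolic engineering in yeast.
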