Features (pLannotate 1.2.2; 29 found; start..end, strand, type, name):
    100..131     -  promoter       minP: minimal TATA-box promoter with low basal activity
    302..549     -  terminator     CYC1 terminator: S. cerevisiae CYC1; transcription terminator for CYC1
    571..1206    -  CDS            LVHTH_ERYLH (fragment): Experimental evidence at protein level: Swiss-Prot protein existence level 1. Has reversible, light-dependent DNA-binding activity. Upon illumination an internal FMN-protein adduct is formed which changes the protein conformation so that the previously sequestered DNA-binding domain is free to bind DNA. Binds to sequences within in its own promoter when illuminated but not when it has been incubated in the dark. From Erythrobacter litoralis (strain HTCC2594).
   1204..1485    -  CDS            VP16_HHV11 (fragment): Experimental evidence at protein level: Swiss-Prot protein existence level 1. May play a role in the aggregation of tegument proteins around nucleocapsids during virus morphogenesis. From Human herpesvirus 1 (strain 17) (HHV-1) (Human herpes simplex virus 1).
   1488..1885    -  promoter       TEF1 promoter: S. cerevisiae TEF1; promoter for EF-1α
   1949..2281    +  CDS            YO201_YEAST (fragment): Protein uncertain: Swiss-Prot protein existence level 5. From Saccharomyces cerevisiae (strain ATCC 204508 / S288c) (Baker's yeast).
   2277..2474    +  CDS            DED1 (fragment): DED1_YEAST - Also known as SPP81. Experimental evidence at protein level: Swiss-Prot protein existence level 1. ATP-binding RNA helicase involved in translation initiation. Remodels RNA in response to ADP and ATP concentrations by facilitating disruption, but also formation of RNA duplexes. Has weak ATP-dependent affinity for dsRNA, but strong ATP-dependent affinity for ssRNA. Acts as a virus host factor involved in the replication of the MBV and the L-A viruses by promoting the negative-strand RNA synthesis. May be involved in recognition of the preinitiation complex and DNA binding of the RN
   2549..2567    -  promoter       T7 promoter: promoter for bacteriophage T7 RNA polymerase
   2570..2727    +  CDS            lacZα (fragment): LacZα fragment of β-galactosidase; lacZ fragment
   2731..3159    +  rep_origin     f1 ori (sequence partly withheld): f1 bacteriophage origin of replication; arrow indicates direction of (+) strand synthesis
   3187..3238    -  misc_feature   bom (fragment): basis of mobility region from pBR322
   3294..3386    -  CDS            URA3 (fragment): PYRF_YEAST - Experimental evidence at protein level: Swiss-Prot protein existence level 1. From Saccharomyces cerevisiae (strain ATCC 204508 / S288c) (Baker's yeast).
   3386..3518    -  promoter       URA3 promoter (fragment): S. cerevisiae URA3
   3526..3575    -  misc_feature   bom (fragment): basis of mobility region from pBR322
   3677..3712    -  CDS            rop (fragment): Rop protein, which maintains plasmids at low copy number; rop
   3823..3927    +  promoter       AmpR promoter: bla
   3928..4788    +  CDS            AmpR: β-lactamase; bla; confers resistance to ampicillin, carbenicillin, and related antibiotics
   4959..5547    +  rep_origin     ori: high-copy-number ColE1/pMB1/pBR322/pUC origin of replication
   5730..5822    +  CDS            lacI (fragment): lac repressor; lacI; The lac repressor binds to the lac operator to inhibit transcription in E. coli. This inhibition can be relieved by adding lactose or isopropyl-β-D-thiogalactopyranoside (IPTG).
   5835..5856    +  protein_bind   CAP binding site: CAP binding activates transcription in the presence of cAMP. E. coli catabolite activator protein
   5871..5901    +  promoter       lac promoter: promoter for the E. coli lac operon
   5909..5925    +  protein_bind   lac operator: The lac repressor binds to the lac operator to inhibit transcription in E. coli. This inhibition can be relieved by adding lactose or isopropyl-β-D-thiogalactopyranoside (IPTG). lac repressor encoded by lacI
   5970..5988    +  promoter       T3 promoter: promoter for bacteriophage T3 RNA polymerase
   6037..6264    -  CDS            MRM1 (fragment): MRM1_YEAST - Also known as PET56 From Saccharomyces cerevisiae (strain ATCC 204508 / S288c) (Baker's yeast).
   6314..6501    +  promoter       HIS3 promoter: S. cerevisiae HIS3
   6607..7242    +  CDS            HIS3: HIS7_YEAST - Experimental evidence at protein level: Swiss-Prot protein existence level 1. From Saccharomyces cerevisiae (strain ATCC 204508 / S288c) (Baker's yeast).
   7729..7917    +  CDS            DED1 (fragment): DED1_CANGA - Protein inferred from homology: Swiss-Prot protein existence level 3. ATP-binding RNA helicase involved in translation initiation. Remodels RNA in response to ADP and ATP concentrations by facilitating disruption, but also formation of RNA duplexes (By similarity). From Candida glabrata (strain ATCC 2001 / CBS 138 / JCM 3761 / NBRC 0622 / NRRL Y-65) (Yeast) (Torulopsis glabrata).
   7964..8129    -  terminator     ADH1 terminator: S. cerevisiae ADH1; transcription terminator for the S. cerevisiae alcohol dehydrogenase 1 (ADH1) gene
   8145..52      -  CDS            sg12 (across the origin): sg12 is a basic (constitutively fluorescent) long stokes shift fluorescent protein published in 1997, derived from Aequorea victoria.
>Addgene plasmid #173024 | EZ-L545 | addgene full sequence | sequence record 339513 | Addgene NGS Result
GAATTGGGACAACTCCAGTGAAAAGTTCTTCTCCTTTGTCGACGCTAGCCATGATTTTAGCGGCCGCGGT
GGCTTTACCAACAGTACCGGATTGCCAAGCTGGAAGTCGAGCTTCCATTATATACCCTCTAGTGTCTCTT
AAGCATGGACTAAAGGCTACCTATAACGCATGGACTAAAGGCTACCTATAACGCATGGACTAAAGGCTAC
CTATAACGCATGGACTAAAGGCTACCTATAACGCATGGACTAAAGGCTACCTACTCGAAGCTGGCGAACT
CACGTACCCGGCGATAAGGCCGCAAATTAAAGCCTTCGAGCGTCCCAAAACCTTCTCAAGCAAGGTTTTC
AGTATAATGTTACATGCGTACACGCGTCTGTACAGAAAAAAAAGAAAAATTTGAAATATAAATAACGTTC
TTAATACTAACATAACTATAAAAAAATAAATAGGGACCTAGACTTCAGGTTGTCTAACTCCTTCCTTTTC
GGTTAGAGCGGATGTGGGGGGAGGGCGTGAATGTAAGCGTGACATAACTAATTACATGATCATTACTCGA
GGTCGACTTAAATACCTGCTTCTACGGCAATTCTAACTAAATCTGCACTCGTTTTTAAGTTTAATTTTTC
CATTACCAAACCTCTGTGCATTTTGACAGTTTTTTCTGAAAGACCCAGTCTGGCAGCCACTTCTTTATTT
CTTAGGCCTGATGCAACCAGAGTTGTGACTTCTAATTGACGTGGTGAAAGAGTTTTTAACATCTCCGCAG
CACGTTCTCTACGGGCCATGCCCATGTTCGGTTGATCGTCATCCACTTCCACTTGGCTACCAAGGAAGTA
TAGTAATTCATCATCGTCATCATAGATTGGTGCCACCAAAACTGCATTACGAAAAGGAGTACCATCCTTT
TTGTAATTCAAAATCTCAACCAACACGGGTTTATGCTCACGAACACCTTGACGGATCTTATCTGTTAGCC
AGGGTTCAGTACCAGATCCCTGTAAGAACCTACAATTACGCCCAACACATTCTTCCTCAGAATACCCAGT
TAGATCGGTAAAGGCCTGGTTGATAGCAATCAAAGGATTATCAGCCAATCTGGGATCACTAACAACACTT
GCTATGGGTGAGGCCTCGATCAAATCCAATACCCATTGGGCTGGAGGTTGGACTTCAACTCTAGTATCAT
CTGCTCCGAATTCACCTCCATATTCGTCGATACCAAGTGCATCAGTAAACATCTGTTCAAATTCGAAATC
TGCCATGTCCAACGCGCCATACGGAGCAGAATCATGTGGTGTAAATCCGGGGCCGGGAGAATCCCCATCA
CCTAACATGTCCAGATCAAAATCATCAAGAGCATCGGCATGTGCCATAGCTACATCCTCACCGTCTAAAT
GTAATTCGTCACCAAGTGAAACGTCCGTTGGTGGGGCTACTTTTCTCTTTTTTTTCGGGCTAGCCATGAT
TTTAGCGGCCGCCAAAACTTAGATTAGATTGCTATGCTTTCTTTCTAATGAGCAAGAAGTAAAAAAAGTT
GTAATAGAACAAGAAAAATGAAACTGAAACTTGAGAAATTGAAGACCGTTTATTAACTTAAATATCAATG
GGAGGTCATCGAAAGAGAAAAAAATCAAAAAAAAAATTTTCAAGAAAAAGAAACGTGATAAAAATTTTTA
TTGCCTTTTTCGACGAAGAAAAAGAAACGAGGCGGTCTCTTTTTTCTTTTCCAAACCTTTAGTACGGGTA
ATTAACGACACCCTAGAGGAAGAAAGAGGGGAAATTTAGTATGCTGTGCTTGGGTGTTTTGAAGTGGTAC
GGCGATGCGCGGAGTCCGAGAAAATCTGGAAGAGTAAAAAAGGAGTAGAAACATTTTGAAGCTATCAGCT
GTTTCCCGGGAGCTGGAACTCCCACCTGCAACATGCGGGATCCTGAGTAAATAAGCGGCCGCCACCGCGG
TGGAGCTCAGATCTTGACACCGATTATTTAAAGCTGCAGCATACGATATATATACATGTGTATATATGTA
TACCTATGAATGTCAGTAAGTATGTATACGAACAGTATGATACTGAAGATGACAAGGTAATGCATCATTC
TATACGTGTCATTCTGAACGAGGCGCGCTTTCCTTTTTTCTTTTTGCTTTTTCTTTTTTTTTCTCTTGAA
CTCCAGAAAAAAAATATAAAAGAGATGGAGGAACGGGAAAAAGTTAGTTGTGGTGATAGGTGGCAAGTGG
TATTCCGTAAGAACAACAAGAAAAGCATTTCATATTATGGCTGAACTGAGCGAACAAGTGCAAAATTTAA
GCATCAACGACAACAACGAGAATGGTTATGTTCCTCCTCACTTAAGAGGAAAACCAAGAAGTGCCAGAAA
TAACAGTAGCAACTACAATAACAACAACGGCGGCTACAACGGTGGCCGTGGCGGTGGCAGCTTCTTTAGC
AACAACCGTCGTGGTGGTTACGGCAACGGTGGTTTCTTCGGTGGAAACAACGGTGGCAGCGGCCGGCCAT
TTAAATGTTTAAACGGCCACGCTGGCCCCCTATAGTGAGTCGTATTACAATTCACTGGCCGTCGTTTTAC
AACGTCGTGACTGGGAAAACCCTGGCGTTACCCAACTTAATCGCCTTGCAGCACATCCCCCTTTCGCCAG
CTGGCGTAATAGCGAAGAGGCCCGCACCGATCGCCCTTCCCAACAGTTGCGCAGCCTGAATGGCGAATGG
[124 nt withheld, positions 2731-2854]
C
[91 nt withheld, positions 2856-2946]
A
[49 nt withheld, positions 2948-2996]
CCTTTGACGTTGGAGTCCACGTTCTTT
[37 nt withheld, positions 3024-3060]
ACCCTATCTCGGTCTATTCTTTTGATTTATAAGGGATTTTGCCGATTTCGGCCTATTGGTTAAAAAATGA
GCTGATTTAACAAAAATTTAACGCGAATTTTAACAAAATATTAACGCTTACAATTTCCTGATGCGGTATT
TTCTCCTTACGCATCTGTGCGGTATTTCACACCGCATAGGGTAATAACTGATATAATTAAATTGAAGCTC
TAATTTGTGAGTTTAGTATTAGGATCTCTACCCTTGGCGAAAAGTCCTCTGCCAACAATGATGATATCTG
ATCCACCACTTACAACTTCGTCGAGGGTTCTGTACTGCTGACCCAATATGCGTATATATACCAATCTAAG
TCTGTGCTCCTTCCTTCGTTCTTCCTTCTGTTCGGAGATTACCGAATCAAAAAAATTTCAAGGAAACCGA
AATCAAAAAAAAGAATAAAAAAAAAATGATGAATTGAAAAGGTGGTATGGTGCACTCTCAGTACAATCTG
CTCTGATGCCGCATAGTTAAGCCAGCCCCGACACCCGCCAACACCCGCTGACGCGCCCTGACGGGCTTGT
CTGCTCCCGGCATCCGCTTACAGACAAGCTGTGACCGTCTCCGGGAGCTGCATGTGTCAGAGGTTTTCAC
CGTCATCACCGAAACGCGCGAGACGAAAGGGCCTCGTGATACGCCTATTTTTATAGGTTAATGTCATGAT
AATAATGGTTTCTTAGACGTCACGCGCCGAGGACGTCAGGTGGCACTTTTCGGGGAAATGTGCGCGGAAC
CCCTATTTGTTTATTTTTCTAAATACATTCAAATATGTATCCGCTCATGAGACAATAACCCTGATAAATG
CTTCAATAATATTGAAAAAGGAAGAGTATGAGTATTCAACATTTCCGTGTCGCCCTTATTCCCTTTTTTG
CGGCATTTTGCCTTCCTGTTTTTGCTCACCCAGAAACGCTGGTGAAAGTAAAAGATGCTGAAGATCAGTT
GGGTGCACGAGTGGGTTACATCGAACTGGATCTCAACAGCGGTAAGATCCTTGAGAGTTTTCGCCCCGAA
GAACGTTTTCCAATGATGAGCACTTTTAAAGTTCTGCTATGTGGCGCGGTATTATCCCGTATTGACGCCG
GGCAAGAGCAACTCGGTCGCCGCATACACTATTCTCAGAATGACTTGGTTGAGTACTCACCAGTCACAGA
AAAGCATCTTACGGATGGCATGACAGTAAGAGAATTATGCAGTGCTGCCATAACCATGAGTGATAACACT
GCGGCCAACTTACTTCTGACAACGATCGGAGGACCGAAGGAGCTAACCGCTTTTTTGCACAACATGGGGG
ATCATGTAACTCGCCTTGATCGTTGGGAACCGGAGCTGAATGAAGCCATACCAAACGACGAGCGTGACAC
CACGATGCCTGTAGCAATGGCAACAACGTTGCGCAAACTATTAACTGGCGAACTACTTACTCTAGCTTCC
CGGCAACAATTAATAGACTGGATGGAGGCGGATAAAGTTGCAGGACCACTTCTGCGCTCGGCCCTTCCGG
CTGGCTGGTTTATTGCTGATAAATCTGGAGCCGGTGAGCGTGGGTCTCGCGGTATCATTGCAGCACTGGG
GCCAGATGGTAAGCCCTCCCGTATCGTAGTTATCTACACGACGGGGAGTCAGGCAACTATGGATGAACGA
AATAGACAGATCGCTGAGATAGGTGCCTCACTGATTAAGCATTGGTAACTGTCAGACCAAGTTTACTCAT
ATATACTTTAGATTGATTTAAAACTTCATTTTTAATTTAAAAGGATCTAGGTGAAGATCCTTTTTGATAA
TCTCATGACCAAAATCCCTTAACGTGAGTTTTCGTTCCACTGAGCGTCAGACCCCGTAGAAAAGATCAAA
GGATCTTCTTGAGATCCTTTTTTTCTGCGCGTAATCTGCTGCTTGCAAACAAAAAAACCACCGCTACCAG
CGGTGGTTTGTTTGCCGGATCAAGAGCTACCAACTCTTTTTCCGAAGGTAACTGGCTTCAGCAGAGCGCA
GATACCAAATACTGTTCTTCTAGTGTAGCCGTAGTTAGGCCACCACTTCAAGAACTCTGTAGCACCGCCT
ACATACCTCGCTCTGCTAATCCTGTTACCAGTGGCTGCTGCCAGTGGCGATAAGTCGTGTCTTACCGGGT
TGGACTCAAGACGATAGTTACCGGATAAGGCGCAGCGGTCGGGCTGAACGGGGGGTTCGTGCACACAGCC
CAGCTTGGAGCGAACGACCTACACCGAACTGAGATACCTACAGCGTGAGCTATGAGAAAGCGCCACGCTT
CCCGAAGGGAGAAAGGCGGACAGGTATCCGGTAAGCGGCAGGGTCGGAACAGGAGAGCGCACGAGGGAGC
TTCCAGGGGGAAACGCCTGGTATCTTTATAGTCCTGTCGGGTTTCGCCACCTCTGACTTGAGCGTCGATT
TTTGTGATGCTCGTCAGGGGGGCGGAGCCTATGGAAAAACGCCAGCAACGCGGCCTTTTTACGGTTCCTG
GCCTTTTGCTGGCCTTTTGCTCACATGTTCTTTCCTGCGTTATCCCCTGATTCTGTGGATAACCGTATTA
CCGCCTTTGAGTGAGCTGATACCGCTCGCCGCAGCCGAACGACCGAGCGCAGCGAGTCAGTGAGCGAGGA
AGCGGAAGAGCGCCCAATACGCAAACCGCCTCTCCCCGCGCGTTGGCCGATTCATTAATGCAGCTGGCAC
GACAGGTTTCCCGACTGGAAAGCGGGCAGTGAGCGCAACGCAATTAATGTGAGTTAGCTCACTCATTAGG
CACCCCAGGCTTTACACTTTATGCTTCCGGCTCGTATGTTGTGTGGAATTGTGAGCGGATAACAATTTCA
CACAGGAAACAGCTATGACCATGATTACGCCAAGCTCGGAATTAACCCTCACTAAAGGGAACAAAAGCTG
GGCCGGCCATTTAAATGTTTAAACGGCCACGCTGGCCGCTGCACGGTCCTGTTCCCTAGCATGTACGTGA
GCGTATTTCCTTTTAAACCACGACGCTTTGTCTTCATTCAACGTTTCCCATTGTTTTTTTCTACTATTGC
TTTGCTGTGGGAAAAACTTATCGAAAGATGACGACTTTTTCTTAATTCTCGTTTTAAGAGCTTGGTGAGC
GCTAGGAGTCACTGCCAGGTATCGTTTGAACACGGCATTAGTCAGGGAAGTCATAACACAGTCCTTTCCC
GCAATTTTCTTTTTCTATTACTCTTGGCCTCCTCTAGTACACTCTATATTTTTTTATGCCTCGGTAATGA
TTTTCATTTTTTTTTTTCCACCTAGCGGATGACTCTTTTTTTTTCTTAGCGATTGGCATTATCACATAAT
GAATTATACATTATATAAAGTAATGTGATTTCTTCGAAGAATATACTAAAAAATGAGCAGGCAAGATAAA
CGAAGGCAAAGAGGCTCTATATGTATATAAAGCTGCGGATGCCTTCTGATTTAATCTAGTTCTAGTTTAC
TTCAGGTTTACTTAAAGTTGAGATAATTGAAGCAAAGAGAAGCATCGAGCAAAGGATGGCGTTTGTTAAG
AGGGTTACGCAGGAGACGAATATACAGCTGGCGCTGGATCTTGACGGTGGGTCTGTTTCTGTACGGGAGA
GCATACTGGGCAAGGAATATGCTAGTGGTGATGGGCAGACCATCCATGTGCACACTGGAGTTGGGTTTTT
GGACCACATGTTGACTGCGCTGGCGAAGCATGGCGGGTGGTCTCTGATCCTGGAGTGTATAGGGGACTTG
CACATCGATGACCACCACACTGTTGAGGACTGTGGGATTGCGCTGGGCCAAGCGTTCAAGGAGGCGCTTG
GCTCCGTGCGTGGTATCAAGAGGTTCGGGCATGGGTTTGCACCACTGGACGAGGCGCTGAGCCGCGCTGT
GGTTGACTTCTCCAATAGGCCTTTCGCCGTGGTGGAGCTGGGCCTGAAGCGAGAACGCATAGGCCAGCTA
TCCACAGAGATGATCCCGCACTTCTTGGAGAGTTTCGCCACTGAGGCGCGTATCACCATGCATGTGGACT
GTCTGCGGGGCACCAACGACCACCACCGCTCCGAATCAGCTTTCAAGGCGCTCGCCATCGCCATCAGAGA
GGCAAGAACACCTACGGGTCGCGATGACGTTCCATCCACTAAGGGTGTCCTAGCATAGAACACAGCCCAC
AGCTACCACCATCAACAATATTTATATAGATAACGTACACATAGAAATCACACAAACAGAGTATTTATTC
TTAACTACATGAACTACCATCAGACCGTCTGGGCCACTATATAATGTGCTATTCATAAACGTGATCACTC
TACGTAGCAGGCGACCCCAGGTGAAAATTTTTCAGCGAGCTGCCAGATTGTCAGGTGAAAAACTGAAAAA
AACTTCTGGGCGATGAGCTTGTGGCGGGAAATTAAGTATATAAAGCAGTTAGTTTCTTCTGCTTCTTGTG
GTTCTGGGTATTCTTGTAATATTTGGAATAATAGAAAACCAAGACTACTGCCTTTCTTTTCATATTATAG
AGGAAGAAATACGCACGAACACGATATAGAGGTAAATTTTTTGCAAAAAGATACCAAACTATAAAAGAAA
TAGAAGACTAAACTACAAAAAATAAAGAAAGTAATACATATATCCAATATGACTGAGTTAGCAGAGCAAG
TTTCCATGCCTGAAGGGCAACAAAGACGTGGTGGTTACGTTCCACCTCACATCCGTAACGGTGGTGGCAG
AAGAGGCGATTCTGCTCCTCGTGGTGGTTTCAACAACGGTGGCGGCCGTGGTGGTTTCTTCAGAAACAAC
GGTGACCGTGGTGGATTCGGCTTTGGGTACCTCCGGATATGTTGGCGCGCCTTAATTTATTCGCCGGCGA
TAAGAGCGACCTCATGCTATACCTGAGAAAGCAACCTGACCTACAGGAAAGAGTTACTCAAGAATAAGAA
TTTTCGTTTTAAAACCTAAGAGTCACTTTAAAATTTGTATACACTTATTTTTTTTATAACTTATTTAATA
ATAAAAATCATAAATCATAAGAAATTCGCTGATCATTACTCGAGTTTGTATAGTTCATCCATGCCATGTG
TAATCCCAGCAGCTGTTACAAACTCAAGAAGGACCATGTGGTCTCTCTTTTCGTTGGGATCTTTCGAAAG
GGCAGATTGTGTGGACAGGTAATGGTTGTCTGGTAAAAGGACAGGGCCATCGCCAATTGGAGTATTTTGT
TGATAATGGTCTGCTAGTTGAACGCTTCCATCTTCAATGTTGTGTCTAATTTTGAAGTTAACTTTGATTC
CATTCTTTTGTTTGTCTGCCATGATGTATACATTGTGTGAGTTATAGTTGTATTCCAATTTGTGTCCAAG
AATGTTTCCATCTTCTTTAAAATCAATACCTTTTAACTCGATTCTATTAACAAGGGTATCACCTTCAAAC
TTGACTTCAGCACGTGTCTTGTAGTTCCCGTCATCTTTGAAAAATATAGTTCTTTCCTGTACATAACCTT
CGGGCATGGCACTCTTGAAAAAGTCATGCCGTTTCATATGATCTGGGTATCTTGAAAAGCATTGAACACC
ATAAGTGAAAGTAGTGACAAGTGTTGGCCATGGAACAGGTAGTTTTCCAGTAGTGCAAATAAATTTAAGG
GTAAGTTTTCCGTATGTTGCATCACCTTCACCCTCTCCACTGACAGAAAATTTGTGCCCATTAACATCAC
CATCTAATTCAACAA
